Addgene plasmid #205092: Integrin β4-GFP
Purpose: Express GFP-tagged human integrin β4 in mammalian cells
Depositing lab: Bianxiao Cui. Depositing organization: Stanford University. Publication: Curved adhesions mediate cell attachment to soft matrix fibres in three dimensions. Zhang W, Lu CH, Nakamoto ML, Tsai CT, Roy AR, Lee CE, Yang Y, Jahed Z, Li X, Cui B. Nat Cell Biol. 2023 Sep 28. doi: 10.1038/s41556-023-01238-1. PubMed 37770566.
Backbone
  Vector backbone: pEGFP-C1
  Backbone size w/o insert (bp): 4731
  Total vector size (bp): 10130
  Vector type: Mammalian Expression
  Selectable markers: Neomycin (select with G418)
Growth in bacteria
  Bacterial resistance: Kanamycin, 50 μg/mL
  Growth temperature: 37°C
  Growth strain: DH5alpha
  Copy number: Unknown
Gene/Insert
  Gene/Insert name: Integrin beta 4
  Species: H. sapiens (human)
  Insert size (bp): 5445
  Entrez Gene: ITGB4 (a.k.a. CD104, GP150, JEB5A, JEB5B)
  Tag / fusion protein: GFP (C terminal on backbone)
  Cloning method: Restriction Enzyme; 5′ cloning site NheI (not destroyed); 3′ cloning site KpnI (not destroyed)
  Sequencing primers: 5′ gatccgctagcgtttaaacgggccctctagac; 3′ ccgcggtaccgaagtttggaagaactgttggtcc
Resource information
  A portion of this plasmid was derived from a plasmid made by: The DNA fragment encoding integrin beta 4 was amplified from pcDNA3.1/Myc-His beta4, a gift from Filippo Giancotti (Addgene plasmid # 16039).
Terms and licenses: Academic/Nonprofit Terms; Industry Terms: Not Available to Industry
How to cite: Integrin β4-GFP was a gift from Bianxiao Cui (Addgene plasmid # 205092 ; http://n2t.net/addgene:205092 ; RRID:Addgene_205092)
