[The description below was written by a language model from this plasmid's Addgene catalogue record and pLannotate feature annotations shown in this document.]
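Description:
Integrin β4-GFP is a mammalian expression plasmid of about 10.1 kb that produces human integrin β4 (ITGB4) fused to EGFP. The catalogue lists the backbone as pEGFP-C1, but the feature map places the ITGB4 coding sequence upstream of EGFP, separated by a short remnant of the multiple cloning site. The fluorescent protein therefore sits at the C terminus of the integrin, on its cytoplasmic tail, in agreement with the recorded tag position. The roughly 5.4 kb insert was amplified from an earlier pcDNA3.1-based β4 plasmid and cloned between NheI and KpnI sites, both of which are retained. Transcription of the fusion is driven by the human cytomegalovirus immediate early enhancer and promoter and terminated by the SV40 polyadenylation signal.

The plasmid replicates in E. coli from a high-copy ColE1/pUC-type origin and also carries an f1 phage origin. A single Tn5 aminoglycoside phosphotransferase gene (NeoR/KanR) provides selection in both hosts. A bacterial promoter upstream of it gives kanamycin resistance in bacteria, while the SV40 enhancer/early promoter, with the HSV TK polyadenylation signal downstream, gives G418 resistance for selecting stably transfected mammalian cells. The short annotated fragments of SV40 large T antigen, ble and the bGH poly(A) signal appear to be backbone remnants or annotation artefacts, not functional elements.

Integrin β4 pairs with α6 to form a laminin receptor with a structural role in epithelial hemidesmosomes. The construct is intended for expressing the GFP-tagged subunit in mammalian cells, which allows its localisation to be followed by fluorescence. It was deposited in connection with a study of cell adhesion to soft matrix fibres in three dimensions.
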