Features (pLannotate 1.2.2; 15 found; start..end, strand, type, name):
     61..364     +  enhancer       CMV enhancer: human cytomegalovirus immediate early enhancer
    365..568     +  promoter       CMV promoter: human cytomegalovirus (CMV) immediate early promoter
    784..6039    +  CDS            ITGB4: ITB4_HUMAN - Experimental evidence at protein level: Swiss-Prot protein existence level 1. Integrin alpha-6/beta-4 is a receptor for laminin. Plays a critical structural role in the hemidesmosome of epithelial cells. Is required for the regulation of keratinocyte polarity and motility. ITGA6:ITGB4 binds to NRG1 (via EGF domain) and this binding is essential for NRG1-ERBB signaling (PubMed:20682778). ITGA6:ITGB4 binds to IGF1 and this binding is essential for IGF1 signaling (PubMed:22351760). ITGA6:ITGB4 binds to IGF2 and this binding is essential for IGF2 signaling (PubMed:28873464). From Homo
   6041..6068    +  misc_feature   MCS (fragment): multiple cloning site
   6076..6795    +  CDS            EGFP: the original enhanced GFP (Yang et al., 1996) mammalian codon-optimized
   6812..6895    +  CDS            large T antigen (fragment): large T antigen from SV40 (simian virus 40)
   6918..7039    +  polyA_signal   SV40 poly(A) signal: SV40 polyadenylation signal
   7073..7501    -  rep_origin     f1 ori (sequence partly withheld): f1 bacteriophage origin of replication; arrow indicates direction of (+) strand synthesis
   7528..7632    +  promoter       AmpR promoter: bla
   7634..7991    +  promoter       SV40 promoter: SV40 enhancer and early promoter
   8026..8820    +  CDS            NeoR/KanR: aminoglycoside phosphotransferase from Tn5; aph(3')-II (or nptII); confers resistance to neomycin, kanamycin, and G418 (Geneticin®)
   8841..8993    +  CDS            ble (fragment): BLE_KLEPN - Experimental evidence at protein level: Swiss-Prot protein existence level 1. Binding protein with a strong affinity to the bleomycin family of antibiotics. Binds to CL990; an antimitotic-antibiotic compound. From Klebsiella pneumoniae.
   9052..9099    +  polyA_signal   HSV TK poly(A) signal: herpes simplex virus thymidine kinase polyadenylation signal (Cole and Stacy, 1985)
   9190..9206    -  polyA_signal   bGH poly(A) signal (fragment): bovine growth hormone polyadenylation signal
   9428..10016   +  rep_origin     ori: high-copy-number ColE1/pMB1/pBR322/pUC origin of replication
>Addgene plasmid #205092 | Integrin β4-GFP | addgene full sequence | sequence record 406239 | Addgene NGS Result
TAGTTATTAATAGTAATCAATTACGGGGTCATTAGTTCATAGCCCATATATGGAGTTCCGCGTTACATAA
CTTACGGTAAATGGCCCGCCTGGCTGACCGCCCAACGACCCCCGCCCATTGACGTCAATAATGACGTATG
TTCCCATAGTAACGCCAATAGGGACTTTCCATTGACGTCAATGGGTGGAGTATTTACGGTAAACTGCCCA
CTTGGCAGTACATCAAGTGTATCATATGCCAAGTACGCCCCCTATTGACGTCAATGACGGTAAATGGCCC
GCCTGGCATTATGCCCAGTACATGACCTTATGGGACTTTCCTACTTGGCAGTACATCTACGTATTAGTCA
TCGCTATTACCATGGTGATGCGGTTTTGGCAGTACATCAATGGGCGTGGATAGCGGTTTGACTCACGGGG
ATTTCCAAGTCTCCACCCCATTGACGTCAATGGGAGTTTGTTTTGGCACCAAAATCAACGGGACTTTCCA
AAATGTCGTAACAACTCCGCCCCATTGACGCAAATGGGCGGTAGGCGTGTACGGTGGGAGGTCTATATAA
GCAGAGCTGGTTTAGTGAACCGTCAGATCCGCTAGCGTTTAAACGGGCCCTCTAGACTCGAGCGGCCGCC
ACTGTGCTGGATATCTGCAGAATTCGGCGCCCGCGCGCTGCAGCCCCATCTCCTAGCGGCAGCCCAGGCG
CGGAGGGAGCGAGTCCGCCCCGAGGTAGGTCCAGGACGGGCGCACAGCAGCAGCCGAGGCTGGCCGGGAG
AGGGAGGAAGAGGATGGCAGGGCCACGCCCCAGCCCATGGGCCAGGCTGCTCCTGGCAGCCTTGATCAGC
GTCAGCCTCTCTGGGACCTTGGCAAACCGCTGCAAGAAGGCCCCAGTGAAGAGCTGCACGGAGTGTGTCC
GTGTGGATAAGGACTGCGCCTACTGCACAGACGAGATGTTCAGGGACCGGCGCTGCAACACCCAGGCGGA
GCTGCTGGCCGCGGGCTGCCAGCGGGAGAGCATCGTGGTCATGGAGAGCAGCTTCCAAATCACAGAGGAG
ACCCAGATTGACACCACCCTGCGGCGCAGCCAGATGTCCCCCCAAGGCCTGCGGGTCCGTCTGCGGCCCG
GTGAGGAGCGGCATTTTGAGCTGGAGGTGTTTGAGCCACTGGAGAGCCCCGTGGACCTGTACATCCTCAT
GGACTTCTCCAACTCCATGTCCGATGATCTGGACAACCTCAAGAAGATGGGGCAGAACCTGGCTCGGGTC
CTGAGCCAGCTCACCAGCGACTACACTATTGGATTTGGCAAGTTTGTGGACAAAGTCAGCGTCCCGCAGA
CGGACATGAGGCCTGAGAAGCTGAAGGAGCCCTGGCCCAACAGTGACCCCCCCTTCTCCTTCAAGAACGT
CATCAGCCTGACAGAAGATGTGGATGAGTTCCGGAATAAACTGCAGGGAGAGCGGATCTCAGGCAACCTG
GATGCTCCTGAGGGCGGCTTCGATGCCATCCTGCAGACAGCTGTGTGCACGAGGGACATTGGCTGGCGCC
CGGACAGCACCCACCTGCTGGTCTTCTCCACCGAGTCAGCCTTCCACTATGAGGCTGATGGCGCCAACGT
GCTGGCTGGCATCATGAGCCGCAACGATGAACGGTGCCACCTGGACACCACGGGCACCTACACCCAGTAC
AGGACACAGGACTACCCGTCGGTGCCCACCCTGGTGCGCCTGCTCGCCAAGCACAACATCATCCCCATCT
TTGCTGTCACCAACTACTCCTATAGCTACTACGAGAAGCTTCACACCTATTTCCCTGTCTCCTCACTGGG
GGTGCTGCAGGAGGACTCGTCCAACATCGTGGAGCTGCTGGAGGAGGCCTTCAATCGGATCCGCTCCAAC
CTGGACATCCGGGCCCTAGACAGCCCCCGAGGCCTTCGGACAGAGGTCACCTCCAAGATGTTCCAGAAGA
CGAGGACTGGGTCCTTTCACATCCGGCGGGGGGAAGTGGGTATATACCAGGTGCAGCTGCGGGCCCTTGA
GCACGTGGATGGGACGCACGTGTGCCAGCTGCCGGAGGACCAGAAGGGCAACATCCATCTGAAACCTTCC
TTCTCCGACGGCCTCAAGATGGACGCGGGCATCATCTGTGATGTGTGCACCTGCGAGCTGCAAAAAGAGG
TGCGGTCAGCTCGCTGCAGCTTCAACGGAGACTTCGTGTGCGGACAGTGTGTGTGCAGCGAGGGCTGGAG
TGGCCAGACCTGCAACTGCTCCACCGGCTCTCTGAGTGACATTCAGCCCTGCCTGCGGGAGGGCGAGGAC
AAGCCGTGCTCCGGCCGTGGGGAGTGCCAGTGCGGGCACTGTGTGTGCTACGGCGAAGGCCGCTACGAGG
GTCAGTTCTGCGAGTATGACAACTTCCAGTGTCCCCGCACTTCCGGGTTCCTCTGCAATGACCGAGGACG
CTGCTCCATGGGCCAGTGTGTGTGTGAGCCTGGTTGGACAGGCCCAAGCTGTGACTGTCCCCTCAGCAAT
GCCACCTGCATCGACAGCAATGGGGGCATCTGTAATGGACGTGGCCACTGTGAGTGTGGCCGCTGCCACT
GCCACCAGCAGTCGCTCTACACGGACACCATCTGCGAGATCAACTACTCGGCGATCCACCCGGGCCTCTG
CGAGGACCTACGCTCCTGCGTGCAGTGCCAGGCGTGGGGCACCGGCGAGAAGAAGGGGCGCACGTGTGAG
GAATGCAACTTCAAGGTCAAGATGGTGGACGAGCTTAAGAGAGCCGAGGAGGTGGTGGTGCGCTGCTCCT
TCCGGGACGAGGATGACGACTGCACCTACAGCTACACCATGGAAGGTGACGGCGCCCCTGGGCCCAACAG
CACTGTCCTGGTGCACAAGAAGAAGGACTGCCCTCCGGGCTCCTTCTGGTGGCTCATCCCCCTGCTCCTC
CTCCTCCTGCCGCTCCTGGCCCTGCTACTGCTGCTATGCTGGAAGTACTGTGCCTGCTGCAAGGCCTGCC
TGGCACTTCTCCCGTGCTGCAACCGAGGTCACATGGTGGGCTTTAAGGAAGACCACTACATGCTGCGGGA
GAACCTGATGGCCTCTGACCACTTGGACACGCCCATGCTGCGCAGCGGGAACCTCAAGGGCCGTGACGTG
GTCCGCTGGAAGGTCACCAACAACATGCAGCGGCCTGGCTTTGCCACTCATGCCGCCAGCATCAACCCCA
CAGAGCTGGTGCCCTACGGGCTGTCCTTGCGCCTGGCCCGCCTTTGCACCGAGAACCTGCTGAAGCCTGA
CACTCGGGAGTGCGCCCAGCTGCGCCAGGAGGTGGAGGAGAACCTGAACGAGGTCTACAGGCAGATCTCC
GGTGTACACAAGCTCCAGCAGACCAAGTTCCGGCAGCAGCCCAATGCCGGGAAAAAGCAAGACCACACCA
TTGTGGACACAGTGCTGATGGCGCCCCGCTCGGCCAAGCCGGCCCTGCTGAAGCTTACAGAGAAGCAGGT
GGAACAGAGGGCCTTCCACGACCTCAAGGTGGCCCCCGGCTACTACACCCTCACTGCAGACCAGGACGCC
CGGGGCATGGTGGAGTTCCAGGAGGGCGTGGAGCTGGTGGACGTACGGGTGCCCCTCTTTATCCGGCCTG
AGGATGACGACGAGAAGCAGCTGCTGGTGGAGGCCATCGACGTGCCCGCAGGCACTGCCACCCTCGGCCG
CCGCCTGGTAAACATCACCATCATCAAGGAGCAAGCCAGAGACGTGGTGTCCTTTGAGCAGCCTGAGTTC
TCGGTCAGCCGCGGGGACCAGGTGGCCCGCATCCCTGTCATCCGGCGTGTCCTGGACGGCGGGAAGTCCC
AGGTCTCCTACCGCACACAGGATGGCACCGCGCAGGGCAACCGGGACTACATCCCCGTGGAGGGTGAGCT
GCTGTTCCAGCCTGGGGAGGCCTGGAAAGAGCTGCAGGTGAAGCTCCTGGAGCTGCAAGAAGTTGACTCC
CTCCTGCGGGGCCGCCAGGTCCGCCGTTTCCACGTCCAGCTCAGCAACCCTAAGTTTGGGGCCCACCTGG
GCCAGCCCCACTCCACCACCATCATCATCAGGGACCCAGATGAACTGGACCGGAGCTTCACGAGTCAGAT
GTTGTCATCACAGCCACCCCCTCACGGCGACCTGGGCGCCCCGCAGAACCCCAATGCTAAGGCCGCTGGG
TCCAGGAAGATCCATTTCAACTGGCTGCCCCCTTCTGGCAAGCCAATGGGGTACAGGGTAAAGTACTGGA
TTCAGGGTGACTCCGAATCCGAAGCCCACCTGCTCGACAGCAAGGTGCCCTCAGTGGAGCTCACCAACCT
GTACCCGTATTGCGACTATGAGATGAAGGTGTGCGCCTACGGGGCTCAGGGCGAGGGACCCTACAGCTCC
CTGGTGTCCTGCCGCACCCACCAGGAAGTGCCCAGCGAGCCAGGGCGTCTGGCCTTCAATGTCGTCTCCT
CCACGGTGACCCAGCTGAGCTGGGCTGAGCCGGCTGAGACCAACGGTGAGATCACAGCCTACGAGGTCTG
CTATGGCCTGGTCAACGATGACAACCGACCTATTGGGCCCATGAAGAAAGTGCTGGTTGACAACCCTAAG
AACCGGATGCTGCTTATTGAGAACCTTCGGGAGTCCCAGCCCTACCGCTACACGGTGAAGGCGCGCAACG
GGGCCGGCTGGGGGCCTGAGCGGGAGGCCATCATCAACCTGGCCACCCAGCCCAAGAGGCCCATGTCCAT
CCCCATCATCCCTGACATCCCTATCGTGGACGCCCAGAGCGGGGAGGACTACGACAGCTTCCTTATGTAC
AGCGATGACGTTCTACGCTCTCCATCGGGCAGCCAGAGGCCCAGCGTCTCCGATGACACTGAGCACCTGG
TGAATGGCCGGATGGACTTTGCCTTCCCGGGCAGCACCAACTCCCTGCACAGGATGACCACGACCAGTGC
TGCTGCCTATGGCACCCACCTGAGCCCACACGTGCCCCACCGCGTGCTAAGCACATCCTCCACCCTCACA
CGGGACTACAACTCACTGACCCGCTCAGAACACTCACACTCGACCACACTGCCGAGGGACTACTCCACCC
TCACCTCCGTCTCCTCCCACGACTCTCGCCTGACTGCTGGTGTGCCCGACACGCCCACCCGCCTGGTGTT
CTCTGCCCTGGGGCCCACATCTCTCAGAGTGAGCTGGCAGGAGCCGCGGTGCGAGCGGCCGCTGCAGGGC
TACAGTGTGGAGTACCAGCTGCTGAACGGCGGTGAGCTGCATCGGCTCAACATCCCCAACCCTGCCCAGA
CCTCGGTGGTGGTGGAAGACCTCCTGCCCAACCACTCCTACGTGTTCCGCGTGCGGGCCCAGAGCCAGGA
AGGCTGGGGCCGAGAGCGTGAGGGTGTCATCACCATTGAATCCCAGGTGCACCCGCAGAGCCCACTGTGT
CCCCTGCCAGGCTCCGCCTTCACTTTGAGCACTCCCAGTGCCCCAGGCCCGCTGGTGTTCACTGCCCTGA
GCCCAGACTCGCTGCAGCTGAGCTGGGAGCGGCCACGGAGGCCCAATGGGGATATCGTCGGCTACCTGGT
GACCTGTGAGATGGCCCAAGGAGGAGGGCCAGCCACCGCATTCCGGGTGGATGGAGACAGCCCCGAGAGC
CGGCTGACCGTGCCGGGCCTCAGCGAGAACGTGCCCTACAAGTTCAAGGTGCAGGCCAGGACCACTGAGG
GCTTCGGGCCAGAGCGCGAGGGCATCATCACCATAGAGTCCCAGGATGGAGGACCCTTCCCGCAGCTGGG
CAGCCGTGCCGGGCTCTTCCAGCACCCGCTGCAAAGCGAGTACAGCAGCATCACCACCACCCACACCAGC
GCCACCGAGCCCTTCCTAGTGGATGGGCCGACCCTGGGGGCCCAGCACCTGGAGGCAGGCGGCTCCCTCA
CCCGGCATGTGACCCAGGAGTTTGTGAGCCGGACACTGACCACCAGCGGAACCCTTAGCACCCACATGGA
CCAACAGTTCTTCCAAACTTCGGTACCGCGGGCCCGGGATCCACCGGTCGCCACCATGGTGAGCAAGGGC
GAGGAGCTGTTCACCGGGGTGGTGCCCATCCTGGTCGAGCTGGACGGCGACGTAAACGGCCACAAGTTCA
GCGTGTCCGGCGAGGGCGAGGGCGATGCCACCTACGGCAAGCTGACCCTGAAGTTCATCTGCACCACCGG
CAAGCTGCCCGTGCCCTGGCCCACCCTCGTGACCACCCTGACCTACGGCGTGCAGTGCTTCAGCCGCTAC
CCCGACCACATGAAGCAGCACGACTTCTTCAAGTCCGCCATGCCCGAAGGCTACGTCCAGGAGCGCACCA
TCTTCTTCAAGGACGACGGCAACTACAAGACCCGCGCCGAGGTGAAGTTCGAGGGCGACACCCTGGTGAA
CCGCATCGAGCTGAAGGGCATCGACTTCAAGGAGGACGGCAACATCCTGGGGCACAAGCTGGAGTACAAC
TACAACAGCCACAACGTCTATATCATGGCCGACAAGCAGAAGAACGGCATCAAGGTGAACTTCAAGATCC
GCCACAACATCGAGGACGGCAGCGTGCAGCTCGCCGACCACTACCAGCAGAACACCCCCATCGGCGACGG
CCCCGTGCTGCTGCCCGACAACCACTACCTGAGCACCCAGTCCGCCCTGAGCAAAGACCCCAACGAGAAG
CGCGATCACATGGTCCTGCTGGAGTTCGTGACCGCCGCCGGGATCACTCTCGGCATGGACGAGCTGTACA
AGTAAAGCGGCCGCGACTCTAGATCATAATCAGCCATACCACATTTGTAGAGGTTTTACTTGCTTTAAAA
AACCTCCCACACCTCCCCCTGAACCTGAAACATAAAATGAATGCAATTGTTGTTGTTAACTTGTTTATTG
CAGCTTATAATGGTTACAAATAAAGCAATAGCATCACAAATTTCACAAATAAAGCATTTTTTTCACTGCA
TTCTAGTTGTGGTTTGTCCAAACTCATCAATGTATCTTAAGGCGTAAATTGTAAGCGTTAATATTTTGTT
AAAATTCGCGTTAAATTTTTGTTAAATCAGCTCATTTTTTAACCAATAGGCCGAAATCGGCAAAATCCCT
TATAAATCAAAAGAATAGACCGAGATAGGGT
[37 nt withheld, positions 7172-7208]
AAAGAACGTGGACTCCAACGTCAAAGG
[49 nt withheld, positions 7236-7284]
T
[91 nt withheld, positions 7286-7376]
G
[124 nt withheld, positions 7378-7501]
CAGGTGGCACTTTTCGGGGAAATGTGCGCGGAACCCCTATTTGTTTATTTTTCTAAATACATTCAAATAT
GTATCCGCTCATGAGACAATAACCCTGATAAATGCTTCAATAATATTGAAAAAGGAAGAGTCCTGAGGCG
GAAAGAACCAGCTGTGGAATGTGTGTCAGTTAGGGTGTGGAAAGTCCCCAGGCTCCCCAGCAGGCAGAAG
TATGCAAAGCATGCATCTCAATTAGTCAGCAACCAGGTGTGGAAAGTCCCCAGGCTCCCCAGCAGGCAGA
AGTATGCAAAGCATGCATCTCAATTAGTCAGCAACCATAGTCCCGCCCCTAACTCCGCCCATCCCGCCCC
TAACTCCGCCCAGTTCCGCCCATTCTCCGCCCCATGGCTGACTAATTTTTTTTATTTATGCAGAGGCCGA
GGCCGCCTCGGCCTCTGAGCTATTCCAGAAGTAGTGAGGAGGCTTTTTTGGAGGCCTAGGCTTTTGCAAA
GATCGATCAAGAGACAGGATGAGGATCGTTTCGCATGATTGAACAAGATGGATTGCACGCAGGTTCTCCG
GCCGCTTGGGTGGAGAGGCTATTCGGCTATGACTGGGCACAACAGACAATCGGCTGCTCTGATGCCGCCG
TGTTCCGGCTGTCAGCGCAGGGGCGCCCGGTTCTTTTTGTCAAGACCGACCTGTCCGGTGCCCTGAATGA
ACTGCAAGACGAGGCAGCGCGGCTATCGTGGCTGGCCACGACGGGCGTTCCTTGCGCAGCTGTGCTCGAC
GTTGTCACTGAAGCGGGAAGGGACTGGCTGCTATTGGGCGAAGTGCCGGGGCAGGATCTCCTGTCATCTC
ACCTTGCTCCTGCCGAGAAAGTATCCATCATGGCTGATGCAATGCGGCGGCTGCATACGCTTGATCCGGC
TACCTGCCCATTCGACCACCAAGCGAAACATCGCATCGAGCGAGCACGTACTCGGATGGAAGCCGGTCTT
GTCGATCAGGATGATCTGGACGAAGAGCATCAGGGGCTCGCGCCAGCCGAACTGTTCGCCAGGCTCAAGG
CGAGCATGCCCGACGGCGAGGATCTCGTCGTGACCCATGGCGATGCCTGCTTGCCGAATATCATGGTGGA
AAATGGCCGCTTTTCTGGATTCATCGACTGTGGCCGGCTGGGTGTGGCGGACCGCTATCAGGACATAGCG
TTGGCTACCCGTGATATTGCTGAAGAGCTTGGCGGCGAATGGGCTGACCGCTTCCTCGTGCTTTACGGTA
TCGCCGCTCCCGATTCGCAGCGCATCGCCTTCTATCGCCTTCTTGACGAGTTCTTCTGAGCGGGACTCTG
GGGTTCGAAATGACCGACCAAGCGACGCCCAACCTGCCATCACGAGATTTCGATTCCACCGCCGCCTTCT
ATGAAAGGTTGGGCTTCGGAATCGTTTTCCGGGACGCCGGCTGGATGATCCTCCAGCGCGGGGATCTCAT
GCTGGAGTTCTTCGCCCACCCTAGGGGGAGGCTAACTGAAACACGGAAGGAGACAATACCGGAAGGAACC
CGCGCTATGACGGCAATAAAAAGACAGAATAAAACGCACGGTGTTGGGTCGTTTGTTCATAAACGCGGGG
TTCGGTCCCAGGGCTGGCACTCTGTCGATACCCCACCGAGACCCCATTGGGGCCAATACGCCCGCGTTTC
TTCCTTTTCCCCACCCCACCCCCCAAGTTCGGGTGAAGGCCCAGGGCTCGCAGCCAACGTCGGGGCGGCA
GGCCCTGCCATAGCCTCAGGTTACTCATATATACTTTAGATTGATTTAAAACTTCATTTTTAATTTAAAA
GGATCTAGGTGAAGATCCTTTTTGATAATCTCATGACCAAAATCCCTTAACGTGAGTTTTCGTTCCACTG
AGCGTCAGACCCCGTAGAAAAGATCAAAGGATCTTCTTGAGATCCTTTTTTTCTGCGCGTAATCTGCTGC
TTGCAAACAAAAAAACCACCGCTACCAGCGGTGGTTTGTTTGCCGGATCAAGAGCTACCAACTCTTTTTC
CGAAGGTAACTGGCTTCAGCAGAGCGCAGATACCAAATACTGTTCTTCTAGTGTAGCCGTAGTTAGGCCA
CCACTTCAAGAACTCTGTAGCACCGCCTACATACCTCGCTCTGCTAATCCTGTTACCAGTGGCTGCTGCC
AGTGGCGATAAGTCGTGTCTTACCGGGTTGGACTCAAGACGATAGTTACCGGATAAGGCGCAGCGGTCGG
GCTGAACGGGGGGTTCGTGCACACAGCCCAGCTTGGAGCGAACGACCTACACCGAACTGAGATACCTACA
GCGTGAGCTATGAGAAAGCGCCACGCTTCCCGAAGGGAGAAAGGCGGACAGGTATCCGGTAAGCGGCAGG
GTCGGAACAGGAGAGCGCACGAGGGAGCTTCCAGGGGGAAACGCCTGGTATCTTTATAGTCCTGTCGGGT
TTCGCCACCTCTGACTTGAGCGTCGATTTTTGTGATGCTCGTCAGGGGGGCGGAGCCTATGGAAAAACGC
CAGCAACGCGGCCTTTTTACGGTTCCTGGCCTTTTGCTGGCCTTTTGCTCACATGTTCTTTCCTGCGTTA
TCCCCTGATTCTGTGGATAACCGTATTACCGCCATGCAT
